Addgene plasmid #116855: NES-EGFP-cPHx3
Purpose: PI(3,4)P2 biosensor
Depositing lab: Gerry Hammond. Depositing organization: University of Pittsburgh (University, School of Medicine, and Cancer Institute). Publication: A high-avidity biosensor reveals plasma membrane PI(3,4)P2 is predominantly a class I PI3K signaling product. Goulden BD, Pacheco J, Dull A, Zewe JP, Deiters A, Hammond GRV. J Cell Biol. 2019 Mar 4;218(3):1066-1079. doi: 10.1083/jcb.201809026. Epub 2018 Dec 27. PubMed 30591513.
Backbone
  Vector backbone: pEGFP-C1
  Backbone manufacturer: Clontech
  Total vector size (bp): 6291
  Vector type: Mammalian Expression
Growth in bacteria
  Bacterial resistance: Kanamycin, 50 μg/mL
  Growth temperature: 37°C
  Growth strain: DH5alpha
  Copy number: High Copy
Gene/Insert
  Gene/Insert name: PLEKHA1 (alt name: TAPP1)
  Species: H. sapiens (human)
  Insert size (bp): 483
  Mutation: amino acids 169-329 (tandem trimer)
  Entrez Gene: PLEKHA1 (a.k.a. TAPP1)
  Tag / fusion protein: EGFP (N terminal on insert); X.leavis map2k1.L(32-44) (N terminal on insert)
  Cloning method: Gibson Cloning
  Sequencing primers: 5′ EGFP-C1; 3′ SV40-pArev
Terms and licenses: Academic/Nonprofit Terms; Industry Terms: Not Available to Industry
Depositor comments: Please visit https://www.biorxiv.org/content/early/2018/09/06/410811 for bioRxiv preprint.
How to cite: NES-EGFP-cPHx3 was a gift from Gerry Hammond (Addgene plasmid # 116855 ; http://n2t.net/addgene:116855 ; RRID:Addgene_116855)
