[The description below was written by a language model from this plasmid's Addgene catalogue record and pLannotate feature annotations shown in this document.]
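Description:
NES-EGFP-cPHx3 is a mammalian expression plasmid of 6,291 bp built on the Clontech pEGFP-C1 backbone, encoding a genetically encoded fluorescent biosensor for the lipid phosphatidylinositol 3,4-bisphosphate, PI(3,4)P2. It replicates in E. coli from a high-copy ColE1/pUC-type origin and also carries an f1 phage origin. Selection relies on a single NeoR/KanR (Tn5 aminoglycoside phosphotransferase) gene placed behind both a bacterial bla promoter and the SV40 enhancer/early promoter, with an HSV TK polyadenylation signal. This arrangement gives kanamycin resistance in bacteria and allows G418 selection in mammalian cells. Short annotated fragments of ble, SV40 large T antigen and a bGH poly(A) signal appear to be backbone remnants or partial matches rather than functional parts.

The sensor is expressed from the human CMV immediate early enhancer and promoter and terminated by the SV40 poly(A) signal. The open reading frame begins with a nuclear export sequence taken from Xenopus laevis map2k1 (residues 32-44), which the catalogue lists as an N-terminal fusion but which the feature table does not annotate. It presumably lies in the gap between the promoter and EGFP. EGFP follows, then three tandem copies of residues 169-329 of human PLEKHA1 (TAPP1), the C-terminal PH domain region that binds PI(3,4)P2 specifically. The table shows the three repeats separated by short linkers. Trimerising the domain raises avidity for the lipid, while the export signal keeps unbound probe out of the nucleus. The construct is used in transfected cells for live imaging, where movement of green fluorescence from cytosol to membranes reports PI(3,4)P2 production, for example downstream of class I PI3K signalling at the plasma membrane.
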