Features (pLannotate 1.2.2; 18 found; start..end, strand, type, name):
     61..364     +  enhancer       CMV enhancer: human cytomegalovirus immediate early enhancer
    365..568     +  promoter       CMV promoter: human cytomegalovirus (CMV) immediate early promoter
    658..1374    +  CDS            EGFP: EGFP is a basic (constitutively fluorescent) green fluorescent protein published in 1996, derived from Aequorea victoria. It is reported to be a rapidly-maturing weak dimer with moderate acid sensitivity.
   1375..1410    +  misc_feature   MCS (fragment): multiple cloning site
   1429..1920    +  CDS            PLEKHA1 (fragment): PKHA1_HUMAN - Also known as TAPP1. Experimental evidence at protein level: Swiss-Prot protein existence level 1. Binds specifically to phosphatidylinositol 3,4-diphosphate (PtdIns3,4P2), but not to other phosphoinositides. May recruit other proteins to the plasma membrane. From Homo sapiens (Human).
   1936..2427    +  CDS            PLEKHA1 (fragment): PKHA1_HUMAN - Also known as TAPP1. Experimental evidence at protein level: Swiss-Prot protein existence level 1. Binds specifically to phosphatidylinositol 3,4-diphosphate (PtdIns3,4P2), but not to other phosphoinositides. May recruit other proteins to the plasma membrane. From Homo sapiens (Human).
   2443..2925    +  CDS            PLEKHA1 (fragment): PKHA1_HUMAN - Also known as TAPP1. Experimental evidence at protein level: Swiss-Prot protein existence level 1. Binds specifically to phosphatidylinositol 3,4-diphosphate (PtdIns3,4P2), but not to other phosphoinositides. May recruit other proteins to the plasma membrane. From Homo sapiens (Human).
   2928..2955    +  misc_feature   MCS (fragment): multiple cloning site
   2972..3056    +  CDS            large T antigen (fragment): large T antigen from SV40 (simian virus 40)
   3079..3200    +  polyA_signal   SV40 poly(A) signal: SV40 polyadenylation signal
   3234..3662    -  rep_origin     f1 ori (sequence partly withheld): f1 bacteriophage origin of replication; arrow indicates direction of (+) strand synthesis
   3689..3793    +  promoter       AmpR promoter: bla
   3795..4152    +  promoter       SV40 promoter: SV40 enhancer and early promoter
   4187..4981    +  CDS            NeoR/KanR: aminoglycoside phosphotransferase from Tn5; aph(3')-II (or nptII); confers resistance to neomycin, kanamycin, and G418 (Geneticin®)
   5002..5154    +  CDS            ble (fragment): BLE_KLEPN - Experimental evidence at protein level: Swiss-Prot protein existence level 1. Binding protein with a strong affinity to the bleomycin family of antibiotics. Binds to CL990; an antimitotic-antibiotic compound. From Klebsiella pneumoniae.
   5213..5260    +  polyA_signal   HSV TK poly(A) signal: herpes simplex virus thymidine kinase polyadenylation signal (Cole and Stacy, 1985)
   5351..5367    -  polyA_signal   bGH poly(A) signal (fragment): bovine growth hormone polyadenylation signal
   5589..6177    +  rep_origin     ori: high-copy-number ColE1/pMB1/pBR322/pUC origin of replication
>Addgene plasmid #116855 | NES-EGFP-cPHx3 | depositor full sequence | sequence record 219802 | NES-EGFP-cPHx3 sequence 6291 bps
TAGTTATTAATAGTAATCAATTACGGGGTCATTAGTTCATAGCCCATATATGGAGTTCCGCGTTACATAA
CTTACGGTAAATGGCCCGCCTGGCTGACCGCCCAACGACCCCCGCCCATTGACGTCAATAATGACGTATG
TTCCCATAGTAACGCCAATAGGGACTTTCCATTGACGTCAATGGGTGGAGTATTTACGGTAAACTGCCCA
CTTGGCAGTACATCAAGTGTATCATATGCCAAGTACGCCCCCTATTGACGTCAATGACGGTAAATGGCCC
GCCTGGCATTATGCCCAGTACATGACCTTATGGGACTTTCCTACTTGGCAGTACATCTACGTATTAGTCA
TCGCTATTACCATGGTGATGCGGTTTTGGCAGTACATCAATGGGCGTGGATAGCGGTTTGACTCACGGGG
ATTTCCAAGTCTCCACCCCATTGACGTCAATGGGAGTTTGTTTTGGCACCAAAATCAACGGGACTTTCCA
AAATGTCGTAACAACTCCGCCCCATTGACGCAAATGGGCGGTAGGCGTGTACGGTGGGAGGTCTATATAA
GCAGAGCTGGTTTAGTGAACCGTCAGATCCGCTAGCCACCATGGCTCTGCAGAAAAAGTTGGAAGAGCTT
GAGCTGGATGAGGCACCGGTCGCCACCATGGTGAGCAAGGGCGAGGAGCTGTTCACCGGGGTGGTGCCCA
TCCTGGTCGAGCTGGACGGCGACGTAAACGGCCACAAGTTCAGCGTGTCCGGCGAGGGCGAGGGCGATGC
CACCTACGGCAAGCTGACCCTGAAGTTCATCTGCACCACCGGCAAGCTGCCCGTGCCCTGGCCCACCCTC
GTGACCACCCTGACCTACGGCGTGCAGTGCTTCAGCCGCTACCCCGACCACATGAAGCAGCACGACTTCT
TCAAGTCCGCCATGCCCGAAGGCTACGTCCAGGAGCGCACCATCTTCTTCAAGGACGACGGCAACTACAA
GACCCGCGCCGAGGTGAAGTTCGAGGGCGACACCCTGGTGAACCGCATCGAGCTGAAGGGCATCGACTTC
AAGGAGGACGGCAACATCCTGGGGCACAAGCTGGAGTACAACTACAACAGCCACAACGTCTATATCATGG
CCGACAAGCAGAAGAACGGCATCAAGGTGAACTTCAAGATCCGCCACAACATCGAGGACGGCAGCGTGCA
GCTCGCCGACCACTACCAGCAGAACACCCCCATCGGCGACGGCCCCGTGCTGCTGCCCGACAACCACTAC
CTGAGCACCCAGTCCGCCCTGAGCAAAGACCCCAACGAGAAGCGCGATCACATGGTCCTGCTGGAGTTCG
TGACCGCCGCCGGGATCACTCTCGGCATGGACGAGCTGTACAAGTCCGGACTCAGATCTCGAGCTCAAGC
TTCGAATTCTACCTGGAAAATGAGCTCGAGAAATAATCTGAAACGGTCACAAAGCCATCTTCCTTACTTT
ACTCCTAAACCACCTCAAGATAGTGCGGTTATCAAAGCTGGATATTGTGTAAAACAAGGAGCAGTGATGA
AAAACTGGAAGAGAAGATATTTTCAATTGGATGAAAACACAATAGGCTACTTCAAATCTGAACTGGAAAA
GGAACCTCTTCGTGTAATACCACTTAAAGAGGTTCATAAAGTCCAGGAATGTAAGCAAAGCGACATAATG
ATGAGGGACAACCTCTTTGAAATTGTAACAACGTCTCGAACTTTCTATGTGCAGGCTGATAGCCCTGAAG
AGATGCACAGTTGGATTAAAGCAGTCTCTGGCGCCATTGTAGCACAGCGGGGTCCCGGCAGATCTGCGTC
TTCTGAGCATCCCCCCGGTCCTTCAGAATCCAAACACGCTTTCCGTCCTACCAACGCAGCCACCGCCACC
TCACATTCCACAGCCTCTCGCGGAGGCTCAGGGGGTTCCGGCGGAAGAAATAATCTGAAACGGTCACAAA
GCCATCTTCCTTACTTTACTCCTAAACCACCTCAAGATAGTGCGGTTATCAAAGCTGGATATTGTGTAAA
ACAAGGAGCAGTGATGAAAAACTGGAAGAGAAGATATTTTCAATTGGATGAAAACACAATAGGCTACTTC
AAATCTGAACTGGAAAAGGAACCTCTTCGTGTAATACCACTTAAAGAGGTTCATAAAGTCCAGGAATGTA
AGCAAAGCGACATAATGATGAGGGACAACCTCTTTGAAATTGTAACAACGTCTCGAACTTTCTATGTGCA
GGCTGATAGCCCTGAAGAGATGCACAGTTGGATTAAAGCAGTCTCTGGCGCCATTGTAGCACAGCGGGGT
CCCGGCAGATCTGCGTCTTCTGAGCATCCCCCCGGTCCTTCAGAATCCAAACACGCTTTCCGTCCTACCA
ACGCAGCCACCGCCACCTCACATTCCACAGCCTCTCGCGGAGGCTCAGGGGGTTCCGGCGGAAGAAATAA
TCTGAAACGGTCACAAAGCCATCTTCCTTACTTTACTCCTAAACCACCTCAAGATAGTGCGGTTATCAAA
GCTGGATATTGTGTAAAACAAGGAGCAGTGATGAAAAACTGGAAGAGAAGATATTTTCAATTGGATGAAA
ACACAATAGGCTACTTCAAATCTGAACTGGAAAAGGAACCTCTTCGTGTAATACCACTTAAAGAGGTTCA
TAAAGTCCAGGAATGTAAGCAAAGCGACATAATGATGAGGGACAACCTCTTTGAAATTGTAACAACGTCT
CGAACTTTCTATGTGCAGGCTGATAGCCCTGAAGAGATGCACAGTTGGATTAAAGCAGTCTCTGGCGCCA
TTGTAGCACAGCGGGGTCCCGGCAGATCTGCGTCTTCTGAGCATCCCCCCGGTCCTTCAGAATCCAAACA
CGCTTTCCGTCCTACCAACGCAGCCACCGCCACCTCACATTCCACAGCCTCTCGCTGAGTCGACGGTACC
GCGGGCCCGGGATCCACCGGATCTAGATAACTGATCATAATCAGCCATACCACATTTGTAGAGGTTTTAC
TTGCTTTAAAAAACCTCCCACACCTCCCCCTGAACCTGAAACATAAAATGAATGCAATTGTTGTTGTTAA
CTTGTTTATTGCAGCTTATAATGGTTACAAATAAAGCAATAGCATCACAAATTTCACAAATAAAGCATTT
TTTTCACTGCATTCTAGTTGTGGTTTGTCCAAACTCATCAATGTATCTTAACGCGTAAATTGTAAGCGTT
AATATTTTGTTAAAATTCGCGTTAAATTTTTGTTAAATCAGCTCATTTTTTAACCAATAGGCCGAAATCG
GCAAAATCCCTTATAAATCAAAAGAATAGACCGAGATAGGGT
[37 nt withheld, positions 3333-3369]
AAAGAACGTGGACTCCAACGTCAAAGG
[49 nt withheld, positions 3397-3445]
T
[91 nt withheld, positions 3447-3537]
G
[124 nt withheld, positions 3539-3662]
CAGGTGGCACTTTTCGGGGAAATGTGCGCGGAACCCCTATTTGTTTATTTTTCTAAATACATTCAAATAT
GTATCCGCTCATGAGACAATAACCCTGATAAATGCTTCAATAATATTGAAAAAGGAAGAGTCCTGAGGCG
GAAAGAACCAGCTGTGGAATGTGTGTCAGTTAGGGTGTGGAAAGTCCCCAGGCTCCCCAGCAGGCAGAAG
TATGCAAAGCATGCATCTCAATTAGTCAGCAACCAGGTGTGGAAAGTCCCCAGGCTCCCCAGCAGGCAGA
AGTATGCAAAGCATGCATCTCAATTAGTCAGCAACCATAGTCCCGCCCCTAACTCCGCCCATCCCGCCCC
TAACTCCGCCCAGTTCCGCCCATTCTCCGCCCCATGGCTGACTAATTTTTTTTATTTATGCAGAGGCCGA
GGCCGCCTCGGCCTCTGAGCTATTCCAGAAGTAGTGAGGAGGCTTTTTTGGAGGCCTAGGCTTTTGCAAA
GATCGATCAAGAGACAGGATGAGGATCGTTTCGCATGATTGAACAAGATGGATTGCACGCAGGTTCTCCG
GCCGCTTGGGTGGAGAGGCTATTCGGCTATGACTGGGCACAACAGACAATCGGCTGCTCTGATGCCGCCG
TGTTCCGGCTGTCAGCGCAGGGGCGCCCGGTTCTTTTTGTCAAGACCGACCTGTCCGGTGCCCTGAATGA
ACTGCAAGACGAGGCAGCGCGGCTATCGTGGCTGGCCACGACGGGCGTTCCTTGCGCAGCTGTGCTCGAC
GTTGTCACTGAAGCGGGAAGGGACTGGCTGCTATTGGGCGAAGTGCCGGGGCAGGATCTCCTGTCATCTC
ACCTTGCTCCTGCCGAGAAAGTATCCATCATGGCTGATGCAATGCGGCGGCTGCATACGCTTGATCCGGC
TACCTGCCCATTCGACCACCAAGCGAAACATCGCATCGAGCGAGCACGTACTCGGATGGAAGCCGGTCTT
GTCGATCAGGATGATCTGGACGAAGAGCATCAGGGGCTCGCGCCAGCCGAACTGTTCGCCAGGCTCAAGG
CGAGCATGCCCGACGGCGAGGATCTCGTCGTGACCCATGGCGATGCCTGCTTGCCGAATATCATGGTGGA
AAATGGCCGCTTTTCTGGATTCATCGACTGTGGCCGGCTGGGTGTGGCGGACCGCTATCAGGACATAGCG
TTGGCTACCCGTGATATTGCTGAAGAGCTTGGCGGCGAATGGGCTGACCGCTTCCTCGTGCTTTACGGTA
TCGCCGCTCCCGATTCGCAGCGCATCGCCTTCTATCGCCTTCTTGACGAGTTCTTCTGAGCGGGACTCTG
GGGTTCGAAATGACCGACCAAGCGACGCCCAACCTGCCATCACGAGATTTCGATTCCACCGCCGCCTTCT
ATGAAAGGTTGGGCTTCGGAATCGTTTTCCGGGACGCCGGCTGGATGATCCTCCAGCGCGGGGATCTCAT
GCTGGAGTTCTTCGCCCACCCTAGGGGGAGGCTAACTGAAACACGGAAGGAGACAATACCGGAAGGAACC
CGCGCTATGACGGCAATAAAAAGACAGAATAAAACGCACGGTGTTGGGTCGTTTGTTCATAAACGCGGGG
TTCGGTCCCAGGGCTGGCACTCTGTCGATACCCCACCGAGACCCCATTGGGGCCAATACGCCCGCGTTTC
TTCCTTTTCCCCACCCCACCCCCCAAGTTCGGGTGAAGGCCCAGGGCTCGCAGCCAACGTCGGGGCGGCA
GGCCCTGCCATAGCCTCAGGTTACTCATATATACTTTAGATTGATTTAAAACTTCATTTTTAATTTAAAA
GGATCTAGGTGAAGATCCTTTTTGATAATCTCATGACCAAAATCCCTTAACGTGAGTTTTCGTTCCACTG
AGCGTCAGACCCCGTAGAAAAGATCAAAGGATCTTCTTGAGATCCTTTTTTTCTGCGCGTAATCTGCTGC
TTGCAAACAAAAAAACCACCGCTACCAGCGGTGGTTTGTTTGCCGGATCAAGAGCTACCAACTCTTTTTC
CGAAGGTAACTGGCTTCAGCAGAGCGCAGATACCAAATACTGTCCTTCTAGTGTAGCCGTAGTTAGGCCA
CCACTTCAAGAACTCTGTAGCACCGCCTACATACCTCGCTCTGCTAATCCTGTTACCAGTGGCTGCTGCC
AGTGGCGATAAGTCGTGTCTTACCGGGTTGGACTCAAGACGATAGTTACCGGATAAGGCGCAGCGGTCGG
GCTGAACGGGGGGTTCGTGCACACAGCCCAGCTTGGAGCGAACGACCTACACCGAACTGAGATACCTACA
GCGTGAGCTATGAGAAAGCGCCACGCTTCCCGAAGGGAGAAAGGCGGACAGGTATCCGGTAAGCGGCAGG
GTCGGAACAGGAGAGCGCACGAGGGAGCTTCCAGGGGGAAACGCCTGGTATCTTTATAGTCCTGTCGGGT
TTCGCCACCTCTGACTTGAGCGTCGATTTTTGTGATGCTCGTCAGGGGGGCGGAGCCTATGGAAAAACGC
CAGCAACGCGGCCTTTTTACGGTTCCTGGCCTTTTGCTGGCCTTTTGCTCACATGTTCTTTCCTGCGTTA
TCCCCTGATTCTGTGGATAACCGTATTACCGCCATGCAT
