Features (pLannotate 1.2.2; 18 found; start..end, strand, type, name):
     61..364     +  enhancer       CMV enhancer: human cytomegalovirus immediate early enhancer
    365..568     +  promoter       CMV promoter: human cytomegalovirus (CMV) immediate early promoter
    658..1374    +  CDS            EGFP: EGFP is a basic (constitutively fluorescent) green fluorescent protein published in 1996, derived from Aequorea victoria. It is reported to be a rapidly-maturing weak dimer with moderate acid sensitivity.
   1375..1410    +  misc_feature   MCS (fragment): multiple cloning site
   1429..1920    +  CDS            PLEKHA1 (fragment): PKHA1_HUMAN - Also known as TAPP1. Experimental evidence at protein level: Swiss-Prot protein existence level 1. Binds specifically to phosphatidylinositol 3,4-diphosphate (PtdIns3,4P2), but not to other phosphoinositides. May recruit other proteins to the plasma membrane. From Homo sapiens (Human).
   1936..2427    +  CDS            PLEKHA1 (fragment): PKHA1_HUMAN - Also known as TAPP1. Experimental evidence at protein level: Swiss-Prot protein existence level 1. Binds specifically to phosphatidylinositol 3,4-diphosphate (PtdIns3,4P2), but not to other phosphoinositides. May recruit other proteins to the plasma membrane. From Homo sapiens (Human).
   2443..2925    +  CDS            PLEKHA1 (fragment): PKHA1_HUMAN - Also known as TAPP1. Experimental evidence at protein level: Swiss-Prot protein existence level 1. Binds specifically to phosphatidylinositol 3,4-diphosphate (PtdIns3,4P2), but not to other phosphoinositides. May recruit other proteins to the plasma membrane. From Homo sapiens (Human).
   2928..2955    +  misc_feature   MCS (fragment): multiple cloning site
   2972..3056    +  CDS            large T antigen (fragment): large T antigen from SV40 (simian virus 40)
   3079..3200    +  polyA_signal   SV40 poly(A) signal: SV40 polyadenylation signal
   3234..3662    -  rep_origin     f1 ori (sequence partly withheld): f1 bacteriophage origin of replication; arrow indicates direction of (+) strand synthesis
   3689..3793    +  promoter       AmpR promoter: bla
   3795..4152    +  promoter       SV40 promoter: SV40 enhancer and early promoter
   4187..4981    +  CDS            NeoR/KanR: aminoglycoside phosphotransferase from Tn5; aph(3')-II (or nptII); confers resistance to neomycin, kanamycin, and G418 (Geneticin®)
   5002..5154    +  CDS            ble (fragment): BLE_KLEPN - Experimental evidence at protein level: Swiss-Prot protein existence level 1. Binding protein with a strong affinity to the bleomycin family of antibiotics. Binds to CL990; an antimitotic-antibiotic compound. From Klebsiella pneumoniae.
   5213..5260    +  polyA_signal   HSV TK poly(A) signal: herpes simplex virus thymidine kinase polyadenylation signal (Cole and Stacy, 1985)
   5351..5367    -  polyA_signal   bGH poly(A) signal (fragment): bovine growth hormone polyadenylation signal
   5589..6177    +  rep_origin     ori: high-copy-number ColE1/pMB1/pBR322/pUC origin of replication
>Addgene plasmid #116855 | NES-EGFP-cPHx3 | addgene full sequence | sequence record 224723 | Addgene NGS Result
TAGTTATTAATAGTAATCAATTACGGGGTCATTAGTTCATAGCCCATATATGGAGTTCCGCGTTACATAA
CTTACGGTAAATGGCCCGCCTGGCTGACCGCCCAACGACCCCCGCCCATTGACGTCAATAATGACGTATG
TTCCCATAGTAACGCCAATAGGGACTTTCCATTGACGTCAATGGGTGGAGTATTTACGGTAAACTGCCCA
CTTGGCAGTACATCAAGTGTATCATATGCCAAGTACGCCCCCTATTGACGTCAATGACGGTAAATGGCCC
GCCTGGCATTATGCCCAGTACATGACCTTATGGGACTTTCCTACTTGGCAGTACATCTACGTATTAGTCA
TCGCTATTACCATGGTGATGCGGTTTTGGCAGTACATCAATGGGCGTGGATAGCGGTTTGACTCACGGGG
ATTTCCAAGTCTCCACCCCATTGACGTCAATGGGAGTTTGTTTTGGCACCAAAATCAACGGGACTTTCCA
AAATGTCGTAACAACTCCGCCCCATTGACGCAAATGGGCGGTAGGCGTGTACGGTGGGAGGTCTATATAA
GCAGAGCTGGTTTAGTGAACCGTCAGATCCGCTAGCCACCATGGCTCTGCAGAAAAAGTTGGAAGAGCTT
GAGCTGGATGAGGCACCGGTCGCCACCATGGTGAGCAAGGGCGAGGAGCTGTTCACCGGGGTGGTGCCCA
TCCTGGTCGAGCTGGACGGCGACGTAAACGGCCACAAGTTCAGCGTGTCCGGCGAGGGCGAGGGCGATGC
CACCTACGGCAAGCTGACCCTGAAGTTCATCTGCACCACCGGCAAGCTGCCCGTGCCCTGGCCCACCCTC
GTGACCACCCTGACCTACGGCGTGCAGTGCTTCAGCCGCTACCCCGACCACATGAAGCAGCACGACTTCT
TCAAGTCCGCCATGCCCGAAGGCTACGTCCAGGAGCGCACCATCTTCTTCAAGGACGACGGCAACTACAA
GACCCGCGCCGAGGTGAAGTTCGAGGGCGACACCCTGGTGAACCGCATCGAGCTGAAGGGCATCGACTTC
AAGGAGGACGGCAACATCCTGGGGCACAAGCTGGAGTACAACTACAACAGCCACAACGTCTATATCATGG
CCGACAAGCAGAAGAACGGCATCAAGGTGAACTTCAAGATCCGCCACAACATCGAGGACGGCAGCGTGCA
GCTCGCCGACCACTACCAGCAGAACACCCCCATCGGCGACGGCCCCGTGCTGCTGCCCGACAACCACTAC
CTGAGCACCCAGTCCGCCCTGAGCAAAGACCCCAACGAGAAGCGCGATCACATGGTCCTGCTGGAGTTCG
TGACCGCCGCCGGGATCACTCTCGGCATGGACGAGCTGTACAAGTCCGGACTCAGATCTCGAGCTCAAGC
TTCGAATTCTACCTGGAAAATGAGCTCGAGAAATAATCTGAAACGGTCACAAAGCCATCTTCCTTACTTT
ACTCCTAAACCACCTCAAGATAGTGCGGTTATCAAAGCTGGATATTGTGTAAAACAAGGAGCAGTGATGA
AAAACTGGAAGAGAAGATATTTTCAATTGGATGAAAACACAATAGGCTACTTCAAATCTGAACTGGAAAA
GGAACCTCTTCGTGTAATACCACTTAAAGAGGTTCATAAAGTCCAGGAATGTAAGCAAAGCGACATAATG
ATGAGGGACAACCTCTTTGAAATTGTAACAACGTCTCGAACTTTCTATGTGCAGGCTGATAGCCCTGAAG
AGATGCACAGTTGGATTAAAGCAGTCTCTGGCGCCATTGTAGCACAGCGGGGTCCCGGCAGATCTGCGTC
TTCTGAGCATCCCCCCGGTCCTTCAGAATCCAAACACGCTTTCCGTCCTACCAACGCAGCCACCGCCACC
TCACATTCCACAGCCTCTCGCGGAGGCTCAGGGGGTTCCGGCGGAAGAAATAATCTGAAACGGTCACAAA
GCCATCTTCCTTACTTTACTCCTAAACCACCTCAAGATAGTGCGGTTATCAAAGCTGGATATTGTGTAAA
ACAAGGAGCAGTGATGAAAAACTGGAAGAGAAGATATTTTCAATTGGATGAAAACACAATAGGCTACTTC
AAATCTGAACTGGAAAAGGAACCTCTTCGTGTAATACCACTTAAAGAGGTTCATAAAGTCCAGGAATGTA
AGCAAAGCGACATAATGATGAGGGACAACCTCTTTGAAATTGTAACAACGTCTCGAACTTTCTATGTGCA
GGCTGATAGCCCTGAAGAGATGCACAGTTGGATTAAAGCAGTCTCTGGCGCCATTGTAGCACAGCGGGGT
CCCGGCAGATCTGCGTCTTCTGAGCATCCCCCCGGTCCTTCAGAATCCAAACACGCTTTCCGTCCTACCA
ACGCAGCCACCGCCACCTCACATTCCACAGCCTCTCGCGGAGGCTCAGGGGGTTCCGGCGGAAGAAATAA
TCTGAAACGGTCACAAAGCCATCTTCCTTACTTTACTCCTAAACCACCTCAAGATAGTGCGGTTATCAAA
GCTGGATATTGTGTAAAACAAGGAGCAGTGATGAAAAACTGGAAGAGAAGATATTTTCAATTGGATGAAA
ACACAATAGGCTACTTCAAATCTGAACTGGAAAAGGAACCTCTTCGTGTAATACCACTTAAAGAGGTTCA
TAAAGTCCAGGAATGTAAGCAAAGCGACATAATGATGAGGGACAACCTCTTTGAAATTGTAACAACGTCT
CGAACTTTCTATGTGCAGGCTGATAGCCCTGAAGAGATGCACAGTTGGATTAAAGCAGTCTCTGGCGCCA
TTGTAGCACAGCGGGGTCCCGGCAGATCTGCGTCTTCTGAGCATCCCCCCGGTCCTTCAGAATCCAAACA
CGCTTTCCGTCCTACCAACGCAGCCACCGCCACCTCACATTCCACAGCCTCTCGCTGAGTCGACGGTACC
GCGGGCCCGGGATCCACCGGATCTAGATAACTGATCATAATCAGCCATACCACATTTGTAGAGGTTTTAC
TTGCTTTAAAAAACCTCCCACACCTCCCCCTGAACCTGAAACATAAAATGAATGCAATTGTTGTTGTTAA
CTTGTTTATTGCAGCTTATAATGGTTACAAATAAAGCAATAGCATCACAAATTTCACAAATAAAGCATTT
TTTTCACTGCATTCTAGTTGTGGTTTGTCCAAACTCATCAATGTATCTTAACGCGTAAATTGTAAGCGTT
AATATTTTGTTAAAATTCGCGTTAAATTTTTGTTAAATCAGCTCATTTTTTAACCAATAGGCCGAAATCG
GCAAAATCCCTTATAAATCAAAAGAATAGACCGAGATAGGGT
[37 nt withheld, positions 3333-3369]
AAAGAACGTGGACTCCAACGTCAAAGG
[49 nt withheld, positions 3397-3445]
T
[91 nt withheld, positions 3447-3537]
G
[124 nt withheld, positions 3539-3662]
CAGGTGGCACTTTTCGGGGAAATGTGCGCGGAACCCCTATTTGTTTATTTTTCTAAATACATTCAAATAT
GTATCCGCTCATGAGACAATAACCCTGATAAATGCTTCAATAATATTGAAAAAGGAAGAGTCCTGAGGCG
GAAAGAACCAGCTGTGGAATGTGTGTCAGTTAGGGTGTGGAAAGTCCCCAGGCTCCCCAGCAGGCAGAAG
TATGCAAAGCATGCATCTCAATTAGTCAGCAACCAGGTGTGGAAAGTCCCCAGGCTCCCCAGCAGGCAGA
AGTATGCAAAGCATGCATCTCAATTAGTCAGCAACCATAGTCCCGCCCCTAACTCCGCCCATCCCGCCCC
TAACTCCGCCCAGTTCCGCCCATTCTCCGCCCCATGGCTGACTAATTTTTTTTATTTATGCAGAGGCCGA
GGCCGCCTCGGCCTCTGAGCTATTCCAGAAGTAGTGAGGAGGCTTTTTTGGAGGCCTAGGCTTTTGCAAA
GATCGATCAAGAGACAGGATGAGGATCGTTTCGCATGATTGAACAAGATGGATTGCACGCAGGTTCTCCG
GCCGCTTGGGTGGAGAGGCTATTCGGCTATGACTGGGCACAACAGACAATCGGCTGCTCTGATGCCGCCG
TGTTCCGGCTGTCAGCGCAGGGGCGCCCGGTTCTTTTTGTCAAGACCGACCTGTCCGGTGCCCTGAATGA
ACTGCAAGACGAGGCAGCGCGGCTATCGTGGCTGGCCACGACGGGCGTTCCTTGCGCAGCTGTGCTCGAC
GTTGTCACTGAAGCGGGAAGGGACTGGCTGCTATTGGGCGAAGTGCCGGGGCAGGATCTCCTGTCATCTC
ACCTTGCTCCTGCCGAGAAAGTATCCATCATGGCTGATGCAATGCGGCGGCTGCATACGCTTGATCCGGC
TACCTGCCCATTCGACCACCAAGCGAAACATCGCATCGAGCGAGCACGTACTCGGATGGAAGCCGGTCTT
GTCGATCAGGATGATCTGGACGAAGAGCATCAGGGGCTCGCGCCAGCCGAACTGTTCGCCAGGCTCAAGG
CGAGCATGCCCGACGGCGAGGATCTCGTCGTGACCCATGGCGATGCCTGCTTGCCGAATATCATGGTGGA
AAATGGCCGCTTTTCTGGATTCATCGACTGTGGCCGGCTGGGTGTGGCGGACCGCTATCAGGACATAGCG
TTGGCTACCCGTGATATTGCTGAAGAGCTTGGCGGCGAATGGGCTGACCGCTTCCTCGTGCTTTACGGTA
TCGCCGCTCCCGATTCGCAGCGCATCGCCTTCTATCGCCTTCTTGACGAGTTCTTCTGAGCGGGACTCTG
GGGTTCGAAATGACCGACCAAGCGACGCCCAACCTGCCATCACGAGATTTCGATTCCACCGCCGCCTTCT
ATGAAAGGTTGGGCTTCGGAATCGTTTTCCGGGACGCCGGCTGGATGATCCTCCAGCGCGGGGATCTCAT
GCTGGAGTTCTTCGCCCACCCTAGGGGGAGGCTAACTGAAACACGGAAGGAGACAATACCGGAAGGAACC
CGCGCTATGACGGCAATAAAAAGACAGAATAAAACGCACGGTGTTGGGTCGTTTGTTCATAAACGCGGGG
TTCGGTCCCAGGGCTGGCACTCTGTCGATACCCCACCGAGACCCCATTGGGGCCAATACGCCCGCGTTTC
TTCCTTTTCCCCACCCCACCCCCCAAGTTCGGGTGAAGGCCCAGGGCTCGCAGCCAACGTCGGGGCGGCA
GGCCCTGCCATAGCCTCAGGTTACTCATATATACTTTAGATTGATTTAAAACTTCATTTTTAATTTAAAA
GGATCTAGGTGAAGATCCTTTTTGATAATCTCATGACCAAAATCCCTTAACGTGAGTTTTCGTTCCACTG
AGCGTCAGACCCCGTAGAAAAGATCAAAGGATCTTCTTGAGATCCTTTTTTTCTGCGCGTAATCTGCTGC
TTGCAAACAAAAAAACCACCGCTACCAGCGGTGGTTTGTTTGCCGGATCAAGAGCTACCAACTCTTTTTC
CGAAGGTAACTGGCTTCAGCAGAGCGCAGATACCAAATACTGTTCTTCTAGTGTAGCCGTAGTTAGGCCA
CCACTTCAAGAACTCTGTAGCACCGCCTACATACCTCGCTCTGCTAATCCTGTTACCAGTGGCTGCTGCC
AGTGGCGATAAGTCGTGTCTTACCGGGTTGGACTCAAGACGATAGTTACCGGATAAGGCGCAGCGGTCGG
GCTGAACGGGGGGTTCGTGCACACAGCCCAGCTTGGAGCGAACGACCTACACCGAACTGAGATACCTACA
GCGTGAGCTATGAGAAAGCGCCACGCTTCCCGAAGGGAGAAAGGCGGACAGGTATCCGGTAAGCGGCAGG
GTCGGAACAGGAGAGCGCACGAGGGAGCTTCCAGGGGGAAACGCCTGGTATCTTTATAGTCCTGTCGGGT
TTCGCCACCTCTGACTTGAGCGTCGATTTTTGTGATGCTCGTCAGGGGGGCGGAGCCTATGGAAAAACGC
CAGCAACGCGGCCTTTTTACGGTTCCTGGCCTTTTGCTGGCCTTTTGCTCACATGTTCTTTCCTGCGTTA
TCCCCTGATTCTGTGGATAACCGTATTACCGCCATGCAT
